Addgene plasmid #17417: p404GAL1
Depositing lab: Nicolas Buchler & Fred Cross. Depositing organization: Rockefeller University.
Backbone
  Vector backbone: p404ADH1
  Backbone size w/o insert (bp): 2581
  Vector type: Bacterial Expression, Yeast Expression
  Selectable markers: TRP1
Growth in bacteria
  Bacterial resistance: Ampicillin, 100 μg/mL
  Growth temperature: 37°C
  Growth strain: DH5alpha
  Copy number: High Copy
Gene/Insert
  Gene/Insert name: GAL1 promoter + polylinker + CYC1 terminator (alt name: Galactokinase)
  Species: S. cerevisiae (budding yeast)
  Insert size (bp): 2380
  Mutation: GAL1 promoter is between SacI and XbaI restriction sites.
  Entrez Gene: GAL1 (a.k.a. YBR020W)
  Cloning method: Restriction Enzyme; 5′ cloning site BglI (not destroyed); 3′ cloning site BglI (not destroyed)
  Sequencing primers: 5′ M13 Reverse
Resource information
  A portion of this plasmid was derived from a plasmid made by: Plasmid was created by Paula Calle. Insert was cut from Mumberg plasmid p425GAL1, which was obtained from ATCC.
Terms and licenses: Academic/Nonprofit Terms; Industry Terms: Not Available to Industry
Depositor comments: Mumberg D, Muller R, Funk M. Nucleic Acids Res. 25:5767-8 (1994).
How to cite: p404GAL1 was a gift from Nicolas Buchler & Fred Cross (Addgene plasmid # 17417 ; http://n2t.net/addgene:17417 ; RRID:Addgene_17417)
