[The description below was written by a language model from this plasmid's Addgene catalogue record and pLannotate feature annotations shown in this document.]
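Description:
p404GAL1 is an E. coli–yeast shuttle vector for galactose-inducible expression in Saccharomyces cerevisiae. It was built by moving the GAL1 promoter–polylinker–CYC1 terminator cassette from the Mumberg-series plasmid p425GAL1 into the p404ADH1 backbone as a BglI fragment. In bacteria it is maintained at high copy from a ColE1/pUC-type origin and selected with ampicillin through the bla gene and its promoter. An f1 phage origin is also present, which allows single-stranded DNA production. For yeast, the plasmid carries the TRP1 marker with its native promoter, complementing tryptophan auxotrophy. The feature table shows no yeast replication origin (no 2μ or CEN/ARS element), which is consistent with an integrating design in which the plasmid must recombine into the genome to be stably inherited, although the record does not explicitly state this.

The expression cassette consists of the Gal4-regulated GAL1 promoter, located between SacI and XbaI sites, followed by a pBluescript-derived multiple cloning site fragment and the CYC1 transcription terminator. No open reading frame is present in the polylinker, so this is an empty vector into which a gene of interest is cloned; the "Galactokinase" annotation refers only to the origin of the promoter. Flanking the cassette are pBluescript remnants: lac promoter and operator, CAP site, lacZα fragment, and opposing T3 and T7 phage promoters. Short lacI, rop and bom fragments are backbone leftovers with no evident function. Typical use is tightly controlled, galactose-induced and glucose-repressed expression of a cloned gene in trp1 yeast strains.
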