Features (pLannotate 1.2.2; 19 found; start..end, strand, type, name):
     96..200     +  promoter       AmpR promoter: bla
    201..1061    +  CDS            AmpR: β-lactamase; bla; confers resistance to ampicillin, carbenicillin, and related antibiotics
   1232..1820    +  rep_origin     ori: high-copy-number ColE1/pMB1/pBR322/pUC origin of replication
   2003..2095    +  CDS            lacI (fragment): lac repressor; lacI; The lac repressor binds to the lac operator to inhibit transcription in E. coli. This inhibition can be relieved by adding lactose or isopropyl-β-D-thiogalactopyranoside (IPTG).
   2108..2129    +  protein_bind   CAP binding site: CAP binding activates transcription in the presence of cAMP. E. coli catabolite activator protein
   2144..2174    +  promoter       lac promoter: promoter for the E. coli lac operon
   2182..2198    +  protein_bind   lac operator: The lac repressor binds to the lac operator to inhibit transcription in E. coli. This inhibition can be relieved by adding lactose or isopropyl-β-D-thiogalactopyranoside (IPTG). lac repressor encoded by lacI
   2243..2261    +  promoter       T3 promoter: promoter for bacteriophage T3 RNA polymerase
   2285..2726    +  promoter       GAL1 promoter: S. cerevisiae GAL1; inducible promoter, regulated by Gal4
   2741..2809    +  misc_feature   MCS (fragment): pBluescript multiple cloning site
   2810..3057    +  terminator     CYC1 terminator: S. cerevisiae CYC1; transcription terminator for CYC1
   3076..3094    -  promoter       T7 promoter: promoter for bacteriophage T7 RNA polymerase
   3102..3257    +  CDS            lacZα (fragment): LacZα fragment of β-galactosidase; lacZ fragment
   3265..3720    +  rep_origin     f1 ori (sequence partly withheld): f1 bacteriophage origin of replication; arrow indicates direction of (+) strand synthesis
   3721..3772    -  misc_feature   bom (fragment): basis of mobility region from pBR322
   3819..4493    -  CDS            TRP1: phosphoribosylanthranilate isomerase, required for tryptophan biosynthesis; S. cerevisiae TRP1; yeast auxotrophic marker
   4494..4774    -  promoter       TRP1 promoter: S. cerevisiae TRP1
   4775..4824    -  misc_feature   bom (fragment): basis of mobility region from pBR322
   4926..1       -  CDS            rop (fragment) (across the origin): Rop protein, which maintains plasmids at low copy number; rop
>Addgene plasmid #17417 | p404GAL1 | depositor full sequence | sequence record 8592 | Author sequence
GACGAAAGGGCCTCGTGATACGCCTATTTTTATAGGTTAATGTCATGATAATAATGGTTTCTTAGACGTC
AGGTGGCACTTTTCGGGGAAATGTGCGCGGAACCCCTATTTGTTTATTTTTCTAAATACATTCAAATATG
TATCCGCTCATGAGACAATAACCCTGATAAATGCTTCAATAATATTGAAAAAGGAAGAGTATGAGTATTC
AACATTTCCGTGTCGCCCTTATTCCCTTTTTTGCGGCATTTTGCCTTCCTGTTTTTGCTCACCCAGAAAC
GCTGGTGAAAGTAAAAGATGCTGAAGATCAGTTGGGTGCACGAGTGGGTTACATCGAACTGGATCTCAAC
AGCGGTAAGATCCTTGAGAGTTTTCGCCCCGAAGAACGTTTTCCAATGATGAGCACTTTTAAAGTTCTGC
TATGTGGCGCGGTATTATCCCGTATTGACGCCGGGCAAGAGCAACTCGGTCGCCGCATACACTATTCTCA
GAATGACTTGGTTGAGTACTCACCAGTCACAGAAAAGCATCTTACGGATGGCATGACAGTAAGAGAATTA
TGCAGTGCTGCCATAACCATGAGTGATAACACTGCGGCCAACTTACTTCTGACAACGATCGGAGGACCGA
AGGAGCTAACCGCTTTTTTGCACAACATGGGGGATCATGTAACTCGCCTTGATCGTTGGGAACCGGAGCT
GAATGAAGCCATACCAAACGACGAGCGTGACACCACGATGCCTGTAGCAATGGCAACAACGTTGCGCAAA
CTATTAACTGGCGAACTACTTACTCTAGCTTCCCGGCAACAATTAATAGACTGGATGGAGGCGGATAAAG
TTGCAGGACCACTTCTGCGCTCGGCCCTTCCGGCTGGCTGGTTTATTGCTGATAAATCTGGAGCCGGTGA
GCGTGGGTCTCGCGGTATCATTGCAGCACTGGGGCCAGATGGTAAGCCCTCCCGTATCGTAGTTATCTAC
ACGACGGGGAGTCAGGCAACTATGGATGAACGAAATAGACAGATCGCTGAGATAGGTGCCTCACTGATTA
AGCATTGGTAACTGTCAGACCAAGTTTACTCATATATACTTTAGATTGATTTAAAACTTCATTTTTAATT
TAAAAGGATCTAGGTGAAGATCCTTTTTGATAATCTCATGACCAAAATCCCTTAACGTGAGTTTTCGTTC
CACTGAGCGTCAGACCCCGTAGAAAAGATCAAAGGATCTTCTTGAGATCCTTTTTTTCTGCGCGTAATCT
GCTGCTTGCAAACAAAAAAACCACCGCTACCAGCGGTGGTTTGTTTGCCGGATCAAGAGCTACCAACTCT
TTTTCCGAAGGTAACTGGCTTCAGCAGAGCGCAGATACCAAATACTGTCCTTCTAGTGTAGCCGTAGTTA
GGCCACCACTTCAAGAACTCTGTAGCACCGCCTACATACCTCGCTCTGCTAATCCTGTTACCAGTGGCTG
CTGCCAGTGGCGATAAGTCGTGTCTTACCGGGTTGGACTCAAGACGATAGTTACCGGATAAGGCGCAGCG
GTCGGGCTGAACGGGGGGTTCGTGCACACAGCCCAGCTTGGAGCGAACGACCTACACCGAACTGAGATAC
CTACAGCGTGAGCTATGAGAAAGCGCCACGCTTCCCGAAGGGAGAAAGGCGGACAGGTATCCGGTAAGCG
GCAGGGTCGGAACAGGAGAGCGCACGAGGGAGCTTCCAGGGGGAAACGCCTGGTATCTTTATAGTCCTGT
CGGGTTTCGCCACCTCTGACTTGAGCGTCGATTTTTGTGATGCTCGTCAGGGGGGCGGAGCCTATGGAAA
AACGCCAGCAACGCGGCCTTTTTACGGTTCCTGGCCTTTTGCTGGCCTTTTGCTCACATGTTCTTTCCTG
CGTTATCCCCTGATTCTGTGGATAACCGTATTACCGCCTTTGAGTGAGCTGATACCGCTCGCCGCAGCCG
AACGACCGAGCGCAGCGAGTCAGTGAGCGAGGAAGCGGAAGAGCGCCCAATACGCAAACCGCCTCTCCCC
GCGCGTTGGCCGATTCATTAATGCAGCTGGCACGACAGGTTTCCCGACTGGAAAGCGGGCAGTGAGCGCA
ACGCAATTAATGTGAGTTAGCTCACTCATTAGGCACCCCAGGCTTTACACTTTATGCTTCCGGCTCGTAT
GTTGTGTGGAATTGTGAGCGGATAACAATTTCACACAGGAAACAGCTATGACCATGATTACGCCAAGCGC
GCAATTAACCCTCACTAAAGGGAACAAAAGCTGGAGCTCTAGTACGGATTAGAAGCCGCCGAGCGGGTGA
CAGCCCTCCGAAGGAAGACTCTCCTCCGTGCGTCCTCGTCTTCACCGGTCGCGTTCCTGAAACGCAGATG
TGCCTCGCGCCGCACTGCTCCGAACAATAAAGATTCTACAATACTAGCTTTTATGGTTATGAAGAGGAAA
AATTGGCAGTAACCTGGCCCCACAAACCTTCAAATGAACGAATCAAATTAACAACCATAGGATGATAATG
CGATTAGTTTTTTAGCCTTATTTCTGGGGTAATTAATCAGCGAAGCGATGATTTTTGATCTATTAACAGA
TATATAAATGCAAAAACTGCATAACCACTTTAACTAATACTTTCAACATTTTCGGTTTGTATTACTTCTT
ATTCAAATGTAATAAAAGTATCAACAAAAAATTGTTAATATACCTCTATACTTTAACGTCAAGGAGAAAA
AACCCCGGATTCTAGAACTAGTGGATCCCCCGGGCTGCAGGAATTCGATATCAAGCTTATCGATACCGTC
GACCTCGAGTCATGTAATTAGTTATGTCACGCTTACATTCACGCCCTCCCCCCACATCCGCTCTAACCGA
AAAGGAAGGAGTTAGACAACCTGAAGTCTAGGTCCCTATTTATTTTTTTATAGTTATGTTAGTATTAAGA
ACGTTATTTATATTTCAAATTTTTCTTTTTTTTCTGTACAGACGCGTGTACGCATGTAACATTATACTGA
AAACCTTGCTTGAGAAGGTTTTGGGACGCTCGAAGGCTTTAATTTGCGGCCGGTACCCAATTCGCCCTAT
AGTGAGTCGTATTACGCGCGCTCACTGGCCGTCGTTTTACAACGTCGTGACTGGGAAAACCCTGGCGTTA
CCCAACTTAATCGCCTTGCAGCACATCCCCCTTTCGCCAGCTGGCGTAATAGCGAAGAGGCCCGCACCGA
TCGCCCTTCCCAACAGTTGCGCAGCCTGAATGGCGAATGGCGCG
[124 nt withheld, positions 3265-3388]
C
[91 nt withheld, positions 3390-3480]
A
[49 nt withheld, positions 3482-3530]
CCTTTGACGTTGGAGTCCACGTTCTTT
[37 nt withheld, positions 3558-3594]
ACCCTATCTCGGTCTATTCTTTTGATTTATAAGGGATTTTGCCGATTTCGGCCTATTGGTTAAAAAATGA
GCTGATTTAACAAAAATTTAACGCGAATTTTAACAAAATATTAACGTTTACAATTTCCTGATGCGGTATT
TTCTCCTTACGCATCTGTGCGGTATTTCACACCGCATAGGCAAGTGCACAAACAATACTTAAATAAATAC
TACTCAGTAATAACCTATTTCTTAGCATTTTTGACGAAATTTGCTATTTTGTTAGAGTCTTTTACACCAT
TTGTCTCCACACCTCCGCTTACATCAACACCAATAACGCCATTTAATCTAAGCGCATCACCAACATTTTC
TGGCGTCAGTCCACCAGCTAACATAAAATGTAAGCTTTCGGGGCTCTCTTGCCTTCCAACCCAGTCAGAA
ATCGAGTTCCAATCCAAAAGTTCACCTGTCCCACCTGCTTCTGAATCAAACAAGGGAATAAACGAATGAG
GTTTCTGTGAAGCTGCACTGAGTAGTATGTTGCAGTCTTTTGGAAATACGAGTCTTTTAATAACTGGCAA
ACCGAGGAACTCTTGGTATTCTTGCCACGACTCATCTCCATGCAGTTGGACGATATCAATGCCGTAATCA
TTGACCAGAGCCAAAACATCCTCCTTAGGTTGATTACGAAACACGCCAACCAAGTATTTCGGAGTGCCTG
AACTATTTTTATATGCTTTTACAAGACTTGAAATTTTCCTTGCAATAACCGGGTCAATTGTTCTCTTTCT
ATTGGGCACACATATAATACCCAGCAAGTCAGCATCGGAATCTAGAGCACATTCTGCGGCCTCTGTGCTC
TGCAAGCCGCAAACTTTCACCAATGGACCAGAACTACCTGTGAAATTAATAACAGACATACTCCAAGCTG
CCTTTGTGTGCTTAATCACGTATACTCACGTGCTCAATAGTCACCAATGCCCTCCCTCTTGGCCCTCTCC
TTTTCTTTTTTCGACCGAATTAATTCTTAATCGGCAAAAAAAGAAAAGCTCCGGATCAAGATTGTACGTA
AGGTGACAAGCTATTTTTCAATAAAGAATATCTTCCACTACTGCCATCTGGCGTCATAACTGCAAAGTAC
ACATATATTACGATGCTGTCTATTAAATGCTTCCTATATTATATATATAGTAATGTCGTTTATGGTGCAC
TCTCAGTACAATCTGCTCTGATGCCGCATAGTTAAGCCAGCCCCGACACCCGCCAACACCCGCTGACGCG
CCCTGACGGGCTTGTCTGCTCCCGGCATCCGCTTACAGACAAGCTGTGACCGTCTCCGGGAGCTGCATGT
GTCAGAGGTTTTCACCGTCATCACCGAAACGCGCGA
