>Addgene plasmid #17417 | p404GAL1 | addgene partial sequence | sequence record 22743 | 17417 with M13 rev
GCCGAGCGGGTGACAGCCCTCCGAAGGAAGACTCTCCTCCGTGCGTCCTCGTCTTCACCGGTCGCGTTCC
TGAAACGCAGATGTGCCTCGCGCCGCACTGCTCCGAACAATAAAGATTCTACAATACTAGCTTTTATGGT
TATGAAGAGGAAAAATTGGCAGTAACCTGGCCCCACAAACCTTCAAATGAACGAATCAAATTAACAACCA
TAGGATGATAATGCGATTAGTTTTTTAGCCTTATTTCTGGGGTAATTAATCAGCGAAGCGATGATTTTTG
ATCTATTAACAGATATATAAATGCAAAAACTGCATAACCACTTTAACTAATACTTTCAACATTTTCGGTT
TGTATTACTTCTTATTCAAATGTAATAAAAGTATCAACAAAAAATTGTTAATATACCTCTATACTTTAAC
GTCAAGGAGAAAAAACCCCGGATTCTAGAACTAGTGGATCCCCCGGGCTGCAGGAATTCGATATCAAGCT
TATCGATACCGTCGACCTCGAGTCATGTAATTAGTTATGTCACGCTTACATTCACGCCCTCCCCCCACAT
CCGCTCTAACCGAAAAGGAAGGAGTTAGACAACCTGAAGTCTAGGTCCCTATTTATTTTTTTATAGTTAT
GTTAGTATTAAGAACGTTATTTATATTTCAAATTTTTCTTTTTTTTCTGTACAGACGCGTGTACGCATGT
AACATTATACTGAAAACCTTGCTTGA
